Addgene plasmid #129377: pRSET-QUEEN 7mu R126I
Purpose: mutant of QUEEN-7mu
Depositing lab: Yasushi Okada. Depositing organization: RIKEN Center for Biosystems Dynamics Research, Kobe. Publication: Live cell imaging of metabolic heterogeneity by quantitative fluorescent ATP indicator protein, QUEEN-37C. Yaginuma H, Okada Y. bioRxiv 2021.10.08.463131 10.1101/2021.10.08.463131.
Backbone
  Vector backbone: pRSET B
  Vector type: Bacterial Expression
Growth in bacteria
  Bacterial resistance: Ampicillin, 100 μg/mL
  Growth temperature: 37°C
  Growth strain: DH5alpha
  Copy number: High Copy
Gene/Insert
  Gene/Insert name: QUEEN 7mu R126I
  Species: Synthetic
  Cloning method: Restriction Enzyme; 5′ cloning site Unknown (unknown if destroyed)
Terms and licenses: Academic/Nonprofit Terms; Industry Terms: Not Available to Industry
Depositor comments: Depositor Adm #1228 . Please visit https://www.biorxiv.org/content/10.1101/2021.10.08.463131v1 for bioRxiv preprint.
How to cite: pRSET-QUEEN 7mu R126I was a gift from Yasushi Okada (Addgene plasmid # 129377 ; http://n2t.net/addgene:129377 ; RRID:Addgene_129377)
