[The description below was written by a language model from this plasmid's Addgene catalogue record and pLannotate feature annotations shown in this document.]
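Description:
pRSET-QUEEN 7mu R126I is a roughly 4 kb bacterial expression plasmid built on the pRSET B backbone. It carries a point mutant (R126I) of QUEEN-7mu, a synthetic, genetically encoded fluorescent ATP indicator protein. The plasmid is maintained in E. coli through a high-copy ColE1/pUC-type origin and selected with ampicillin via the β-lactamase gene and its native promoter. An f1 phage origin is also present and would allow production of single-stranded DNA. Short annotated lacZα and lacI fragments appear to be backbone remnants rather than functional genes.

Expression is driven by a T7 promoter followed by the phage T7 gene 10 ribosome binding site, and it ends at a T7 terminator, so the protein is made in hosts that supply T7 RNA polymerase. The open reading frame begins with the standard pRSET N-terminal leader. This includes a histidine-tag region (annotated as a capTEV fragment), the T7 gene 10 leader peptide and the Xpress epitope with its enterokinase cleavage site, which together support affinity purification, detection and tag removal. The sensor itself is annotated as a GFP-derived green fluorescent protein (cEGFP) inserted between two fragments of the bacterial F1-ATPase ε subunit (atpC), with best matches to Geobacillus/Bacillus PS3 homologues. In this type of design, ATP binding to the ε subunit changes the fluorescence properties of the inserted fluorophore.

The record gives the purpose only as a mutant of QUEEN-7mu and does not say what effect the R126I substitution has. The associated work concerns quantitative live-cell imaging of ATP with QUEEN variants, and the construct is suited to producing recombinant protein in bacteria for characterising this variant.
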