Features (pLannotate 1.2.2; 16 found; start..end, strand, type, name):
      1..19      +  promoter       T7 promoter: promoter for bacteriophage T7 RNA polymerase
     51..73      +  RBS            RBS: efficient ribosome binding site from bacteriophage T7 gene 10 (Olins and Rangwala, 1989)
     93..113     +  CDS            capTEV™ (fragment): composite tag for in vivo biotinylation, TEV protease cleavage, and 6xHis tagging
    114..146     +  CDS            T7 tag (gene 10 leader): leader peptide from bacteriophage T7 gene 10 promotes efficient translation in E. coli
    150..173     +  CDS            Xpress™ tag: Xpress™ epitope tag, including an enterokinase recognition and cleavage site
    180..500     +  CDS            atpC (fragment): ATPE_GEOKA - Experimental evidence at protein level: Swiss-Prot protein existence level 1. Produces ATP from ADP in the presence of a proton gradient across the membrane. From Geobacillus kaustophilus (strain HTA426).
    519..1241    +  CDS            cEGFP: cEGFP is a basic (constitutively fluorescent) green fluorescent protein published in 2008, derived from Aequorea victoria.
   1248..1319    +  CDS            atpC (fragment): ATPE_BACP3 - Experimental evidence at protein level: Swiss-Prot protein existence level 1. Produces ATP from ADP in the presence of a proton gradient across the membrane. From Bacillus sp. (strain PS3).
   1340..1389    +  CDS            SET1 (fragment): solubility-enhancement tag derived from T7 phage gene 10B
   1397..1444    +  terminator     T7 terminator: transcription terminator for bacteriophage T7 RNA polymerase
   1470..1536    +  CDS            lacZα (fragment): LacZα fragment of β-galactosidase; lacZ fragment
   1541..1969    +  rep_origin     f1 ori (sequence partly withheld): f1 bacteriophage origin of replication; arrow indicates direction of (+) strand synthesis
   2022..2126    +  promoter       AmpR promoter: bla
   2127..2987    +  CDS            AmpR: β-lactamase; bla; confers resistance to ampicillin, carbenicillin, and related antibiotics
   3158..3746    +  rep_origin     ori: high-copy-number ColE1/pMB1/pBR322/pUC origin of replication
   3929..3982    +  CDS            lacI (fragment): lac repressor; lacI; The lac repressor binds to the lac operator to inhibit transcription in E. coli. This inhibition can be relieved by adding lactose or isopropyl-β-D-thiogalactopyranoside (IPTG).
>Addgene plasmid #129377 | pRSET-QUEEN 7mu R126I | addgene full sequence | sequence record 260019 | Addgene NGS Result
TAATACGACTCACTATAGGGAGACCACAACGGTTTCCCTCTAGAAATAATTTTGTTTAACTTTAAGAAGG
AGATATACATATGCGGGGTTCTCATCATCATCATCATCATGGTATGGCTAGCATGACTGGTGGACAGCAA
ATGGGTCGGGATCTGTACGACGATGACGATAAGGATCCGATGAAAACGATCCACGTGAGCGTCACTACTC
CTGATGGCCCGGTGTACGAAGACGATGTTGAAATGGTCAGCGTCAAAGCGAAAAGCGGCGAGCTCGGCAT
TTTGCCGGGGCACATTCCGCTTAAGGCCCCGCTCGAGATCAGCGCGGCCCGGCTGAAAAAAGGCGGCAAA
ACGCAATACATTGCCGTCAGCGGCGGCAATTTGGAAGTCCGCCCGGACAAAGTGACGATTAACGCTCAAG
CTGCTGAACGGGCGGAGGACATTGACGTCCTCCGCGCCAAAGCGGCGAAAGAGCGGGCGGAGCGCCGCCT
GCAAAGCCAGACCCGTTACAACAGCCACAACGTCTATATCATGGCCGACAAGCAGAAGAACGGCATCAAG
GTGAACTTCAAGATCCGCCACAACATCGAGGACGGCAGCGTGCAGCTCGCCGACCACTACCAGCAGAACA
CCCCCATCGGCGACGGCCCCGTGCTGCTGCCCGACAACCACTACCTGAGCACCCAGTCCAAGCTGAGCAA
AGACCCCAACGAGAAGCGCGATCACATGGTCCTGCTGGAGTTCGTGACCGCCGCCGGGATCACTCTCGGC
ATGGACGAGCTGTACAAGGGTGGCACCGGAGGGAGCATGGTGAGCAAGGGCGAGGAGCTGTTCACCGGGG
TGGTGCCCATCCTGGTCGAGCTGGACGGCGACGTAAACGGCCACAAGTTCAGCGTGTCCGGCGAGGGCGA
GGGCGATGCCACCTACGGCAAGCTGACCCTGAAGTTCATCTGCACCACCGGCAAGCTGCCCGTGCCCTGG
CCCACCCTCGTGACCACCCTGACCTACGGCGTGCAGTGCTTCAGCCGCTACCCCGACCACATGAAGCAGC
ACGACTTCTTCAAGTCCGCCATGCCCGAAGGCTACGTCCAGGAGCGCACCATCTTCTTCAAGGACGACGG
CAACTACAAGACCCGCGCCGAGGTGAAGTTCGAGGGCGACACCCTGGTGAACCGCATCGAGCTGAAGGGC
ATCGACTTCAAGGAGGACGGCAACATCCTGGGGCACAAGCTGGAGTACAACCTGGGTGACATCGACTTCA
AACGGGCCGAACTGGCGTTAAAACGCGCCATGAACATTTTGAGCGTTGCGGAAATGAAGTGAATTCGAAG
CTTGATCCGGCTGCTAACAAAGCCCGAAAGGAAGCTGAGTTGGCTGCTGCCACCGCTGAGCAATAACTAG
CATAACCCCTTGGGGCCTCTAAACGGGTCTTGAGGGGTTTTTTGCTGAAAGGAGGAACTATATCCGGATC
TGGCGTAATAGCGAAGAGGCCCGCACCGATCGCCCTTCCCAACAGTTGCGCAGCCTGAATGGCGAATGGG
[124 nt withheld, positions 1541-1664]
C
[91 nt withheld, positions 1666-1756]
A
[49 nt withheld, positions 1758-1806]
CCTTTGACGTTGGAGTCCACGTTCTTT
[37 nt withheld, positions 1834-1870]
ACCCTATCTCGGTCTATTCTTTTGATTTATAAGGGATTTTGCCGATTTCGGCCTATTGGTTAAAAAATGA
GCTGATTTAACAAAAATTTAACGCGAATTTTAACAAAATATTAACGCTTACAATTTAGGTGGCACTTTTC
GGGGAAATGTGCGCGGAACCCCTATTTGTTTATTTTTCTAAATACATTCAAATATGTATCCGCTCATGAG
ACAATAACCCTGATAAATGCTTCAATAATATTGAAAAAGGAAGAGTATGAGTATTCAACATTTCCGTGTC
GCCCTTATTCCCTTTTTTGCGGCATTTTGCCTTCCTGTTTTTGCTCACCCAGAAACGCTGGTGAAAGTAA
AAGATGCTGAAGATCAGTTGGGTGCACGAGTGGGTTACATCGAACTGGATCTCAACAGCGGTAAGATCCT
TGAGAGTTTTCGCCCCGAAGAACGTTTTCCAATGATGAGCACTTTTAAAGTTCTGCTATGTGGCGCGGTA
TTATCCCGTATTGACGCCGGGCAAGAGCAACTCGGTCGCCGCATACACTATTCTCAGAATGACTTGGTTG
AGTACTCACCAGTCACAGAAAAGCATCTTACGGATGGCATGACAGTAAGAGAATTATGCAGTGCTGCCAT
AACCATGAGTGATAACACTGCGGCCAACTTACTTCTGACAACGATCGGAGGACCGAAGGAGCTAACCGCT
TTTTTGCACAACATGGGGGATCATGTAACTCGCCTTGATCGTTGGGAACCGGAGCTGAATGAAGCCATAC
CAAACGACGAGCGTGACACCACGATGCCTGTAGCAATGGCAACAACGTTGCGCAAACTATTAACTGGCGA
ACTACTTACTCTAGCTTCCCGGCAACAATTAATAGACTGGATGGAGGCGGATAAAGTTGCAGGACCACTT
CTGCGCTCGGCCCTTCCGGCTGGCTGGTTTATTGCTGATAAATCTGGAGCCGGTGAGCGTGGGTCTCGCG
GTATCATTGCAGCACTGGGGCCAGATGGTAAGCCCTCCCGTATCGTAGTTATCTACACGACGGGGAGTCA
GGCAACTATGGATGAACGAAATAGACAGATCGCTGAGATAGGTGCCTCACTGATTAAGCATTGGTAACTG
TCAGACCAAGTTTACTCATATATACTTTAGATTGATTTAAAACTTCATTTTTAATTTAAAAGGATCTAGG
TGAAGATCCTTTTTGATAATCTCATGACCAAAATCCCTTAACGTGAGTTTTCGTTCCACTGAGCGTCAGA
CCCCGTAGAAAAGATCAAAGGATCTTCTTGAGATCCTTTTTTTCTGCGCGTAATCTGCTGCTTGCAAACA
AAAAAACCACCGCTACCAGCGGTGGTTTGTTTGCCGGATCAAGAGCTACCAACTCTTTTTCCGAAGGTAA
CTGGCTTCAGCAGAGCGCAGATACCAAATACTGTTCTTCTAGTGTAGCCGTAGTTAGGCCACCACTTCAA
GAACTCTGTAGCACCGCCTACATACCTCGCTCTGCTAATCCTGTTACCAGTGGCTGCTGCCAGTGGCGAT
AAGTCGTGTCTTACCGGGTTGGACTCAAGACGATAGTTACCGGATAAGGCGCAGCGGTCGGGCTGAACGG
GGGGTTCGTGCACACAGCCCAGCTTGGAGCGAACGACCTACACCGAACTGAGATACCTACAGCGTGAGCT
ATGAGAAAGCGCCACGCTTCCCGAAGGGAGAAAGGCGGACAGGTATCCGGTAAGCGGCAGGGTCGGAACA
GGAGAGCGCACGAGGGAGCTTCCAGGGGGAAACGCCTGGTATCTTTATAGTCCTGTCGGGTTTCGCCACC
TCTGACTTGAGCGTCGATTTTTGTGATGCTCGTCAGGGGGGCGGAGCCTATGGAAAAACGCCAGCAACGC
GGCCTTTTTACGGTTCCTGGCCTTTTGCTGGCCTTTTGCTCACATGTTCTTTCCTGCGTTATCCCCTGAT
TCTGTGGATAACCGTATTACCGCCTTTGAGTGAGCTGATACCGCTCGCCGCAGCCGAACGACCGAGCGCA
GCGAGTCAGTGAGCGAGGAAGCGGAAGAGCGCCCAATACGCAAACCGCCTCTCCCCGCGCGTTGGCCGAT
TCATTAATGCAGGATCTCGATCCCGCGAAAT
